Addgene plasmid #51661: HO-Poly-HO
Purpose: (Empty Backbone) yeast plasmid for integration of target sequence at HO locus
Depositing lab: David Stillman. Depositing organization: University of Utah. Publication: Yeast vectors for integration at the HO locus. Voth WP, Richards JD, Shaw JM, Stillman DJ. Nucleic Acids Res. 2001 Jun 15;29(12):E59-9. 10.1093/nar/29.12.e59 PubMed 11410682.
Backbone
  Vector backbone: pUC21-NotI
  Backbone manufacturer: Stillman Lab, Addgene plasmid # 51659
  Modifications to backbone: A 912 bp fragment (HO-L) with sequences from the HO promoter (–2720 to –1814 upstream from the ATG) was made by PCR with primers designed to generate a fragment with HinDIII and BsiWI overhang sequences. This fragment was inserted into HinDIII–BsiWI digested pUC21-NotI. A 507 bp fragment (HO-R) with sequences from the 3′ end of the HO gene (+1199 to +1699 downstream of the ATG) was made by PCR with primers designed to generate a fragment with EcoRI and SfiI overhang sequences. This fragment was inserted into EcoRI–SfiI digested pUC21-NotI.
  Vector type: Yeast Expression ; yeast integration
Growth in bacteria
  Bacterial resistance: Ampicillin, 100 μg/mL
  Growth temperature: 37°C
  Growth strain: DH5alpha
  Copy number: Unknown
Gene/Insert
  Cloning method: Restriction Enzyme
  Sequencing primers: 5′ M13-F20; 3′ M13R
Terms and licenses: Academic/Nonprofit Terms; Industry Terms: Not Available to Industry
How to cite: HO-Poly-HO was a gift from David Stillman (Addgene plasmid # 51661 ; http://n2t.net/addgene:51661 ; RRID:Addgene_51661)
