[The description below was written by a language model from this plasmid's Addgene catalogue record and pLannotate feature annotations shown in this document.]
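Description:
HO-Poly-HO is an empty yeast integration backbone built on pUC21-NotI and designed to place a sequence of interest at the HO locus of Saccharomyces cerevisiae. Two homology arms were added to the parent plasmid. HO-L is a fragment of about 0.9 kb from the far upstream HO promoter region. HO-R is a fragment of about 0.5 kb from the 3′ end of the HO coding sequence, and the feature table detects it as a partial HO endonuclease CDS. As the name implies, the arms flank a polylinker into which a target sequence is cloned by restriction digestion. Homologous recombination through the two arms would then insert the cloned material into the chromosome in place of the intervening HO sequence. The NotI designation of the backbone suggests that the targeting cassette can be released from the bacterial sequences, although the record does not describe this step.

The plasmid has no annotated yeast replication origin, and neither the catalogue fields nor the feature table lists a yeast selectable marker. Selection for integrants would therefore have to come from the cloned insert or from some other source. In E. coli the plasmid is propagated through a high-copy ColE1/pUC origin and selected with ampicillin via the bla gene and its promoter. The remaining annotations are pUC-type vector remnants. They include lac promoter, operator and CAP site elements, a lacZα fragment, a T7 promoter, partial f1/M13 phage origin sequences, and small fragments matching bom, rop and lacI. M13 forward and reverse primer sites are used to sequence across the cloning region.
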