Features (pLannotate 1.2.2; 16 found; start..end, strand, type, name):
   1048..1551    +  CDS            HO (fragment): HO_YEAST - Experimental evidence at protein level: Swiss-Prot protein existence level 1. Initiation of mating type interconversion. This protein is a site-specific endonuclease that cleaves a site in the mat locus on chromosome III. The double-strand break is followed by a unidirectional gene conversion event that replaces the information at the mat locus by information copied from either of the two homologous loci (HMR and HML) that reside at the extremity of the chromosome III. Endonuclease expression takes place in late G1 just before cells enter S phase. From Saccharomyces cerevisiae (stra
   1560..1584    +  misc_feature   MCS (fragment): pBluescript multiple cloning site
   1599..1617    -  promoter       T7 promoter: promoter for bacteriophage T7 RNA polymerase
   1620..1777    +  CDS            lacZα (fragment): LacZα fragment of β-galactosidase; lacZ fragment
   1783..1834    -  misc_feature   bom (fragment): basis of mobility region from pBR322
   1853..2009    +  rep_origin     f1 ori (fragment) (sequence partly withheld): f1 bacteriophage origin of replication; arrow indicates direction of (+) strand synthesis
   2009..2230    +  rep_origin     M13 ori (fragment) (sequence partly withheld): M13 bacteriophage origin of replication; arrow indicates direction of (+) strand synthesis
   2231..2280    -  misc_feature   bom (fragment): basis of mobility region from pBR322
   2382..2417    -  CDS            rop (fragment): Rop protein, which maintains plasmids at low copy number; rop
   2512..2616    +  promoter       AmpR promoter: bla
   2617..3477    +  CDS            AmpR: β-lactamase; bla; confers resistance to ampicillin, carbenicillin, and related antibiotics
   3648..4236    +  rep_origin     ori: high-copy-number ColE1/pMB1/pBR322/pUC origin of replication
   4419..4511    +  CDS            lacI (fragment): lac repressor; lacI; The lac repressor binds to the lac operator to inhibit transcription in E. coli. This inhibition can be relieved by adding lactose or isopropyl-β-D-thiogalactopyranoside (IPTG).
   4524..4545    +  protein_bind   CAP binding site: CAP binding activates transcription in the presence of cAMP. E. coli catabolite activator protein
   4560..4578    +  promoter       lac UV5 promoter (fragment): E. coli lac promoter with an "up" mutation
   4600..4616    +  protein_bind   lac operator: The lac repressor binds to the lac operator to inhibit transcription in E. coli. This inhibition can be relieved by adding lactose or isopropyl-β-D-thiogalactopyranoside (IPTG). lac repressor encoded by lacI
>Addgene plasmid #51661 | HO-Poly-HO | depositor full sequence | sequence record 79026 | HO-Poly-HO sequence 4635 bps
ATGACCATGATTACGCCACTAGTCCGAGGCCTCGAGATCCGATATCGCCGTGGCGGCCGCCAGCTGAAGC
TTAATTATCCTGGGCACGAGTGAAACAAAGCTAAAACCTTTATTTAGCATGGCCATTGAATGTAACAATT
ATATATATCGCAAGCACAAAAAATCAAGGAGAGAGAACTACCACTTTGTTCATGTGTACAATGTTCATTA
TCTCCATAAGCAAAAAAAAAAAAATAGAAAACATATGCTATAAGGTTGATATTCTCACGAGTAAGCGGCA
CTTGCTACTTATTGACATTGCAGATTTTTGGCTACAGAAATAGTATATTAGAGATTATAATTGCTAATCA
AATCAAAATATAAAATTAGTAAACCAAACCATTTATACCCTTCCTTAGTAGTTATGGATTGTTTTTTAAT
GATATTTCTGCAAACCAAAGAAAGATTGTTATCCAGATAGAATTTAGTTTTGATATTCATTTTTTTGTTG
AAGATTGAACGCCATATCTGGGCCTCATAATTCAAAAGACGGTGCCATTATCGGTAGCGTTTCGCATTGT
ACTGGATTTCAGAAATTTCACAGTTGATGAATCGAAAAGAATGGTCTCATTGCAACACGTAAGGTTAAGA
TGTCCCTTTTTACCATTATAGGCAATAAATGAATCATAAAACGACCGTATACTGGTGAAATAGTAGGGAG
AACGAGTACCTGTAGTAAAAAGTATAAATCATAGTTAATCGGGCAATGTCCCTCGATCAAGGAGTATTGT
GTCATGTTCGAGACAAACGCCAACATTTTTGTTTCTTTTGGACAAATGTTGTTTGCATTTATGATCCGTT
ATATTTTGATCTAATGTAGAGTTGCACGTAGTTCTTACTGGCAAAGAAATCGATGCATACCAAAAAAGAA
TAAAGGTGATATTTGATCTTTACCGTTTAGTTCCAACGTAAAATTGTGCCTTTGGACTTAAAATGGCGTC
GTACGCTGCAGGTCGACGGATCCCCGGGGTTAATTAAGGCGCGCCAGATCTGTTTAAACGAGCTCGAATT
CCTGGGGGAACAACTTCACAGAATGTTTTGTCATATTGTCGAAGTGGTCACAAAACAAGAGAAGTTCCGC
CAATTATAAAAAGGGAACCCGTATATTTCAGCTTCACGGATGATTTCCAGGGTGAGAGTACTGTATATGG
GCTTACGATAGAAGGCCATAAAAATTTCTTGCTTGGCAACAAAATAGAAGTGAAATCATGTCGAGGCTGC
TGTGTGGGAGAACAGCATAAAATATCACAAAAAAAGAATCTAAAACACTGTGTTGCTTGTCCCAGAAAGG
GAATCAAGTATTTTTATAAAGATTGGAGTGGTAAAAATCGAGTATGTGCTAGATGCTATGGAAGATACAA
ATTCAGCGGTCATCACTGTATAAATTGCAAGTATGTACCAGAAGCACGTGAAGTGAAAAAGGCAAAAGAC
AAAGGCGAAAAATTGGGCATTACGCCCGAAGGTTTGCCAGTTAAAGGACCAGAGTGTATAAAATGTGGCG
GAATCTTACAGTGGCCTATGCGGCCGCTCTAGAACTAGTGGATCGATCCCCAATTCGCCCTATAGTGAGT
CGTATTACAATTCACTGGCCGTCGTTTTACAACGTCGTGACTGGGAAAACCCTGGCGTTACCCAACTTAA
TCGCCTTGCAGCACATCCCCCTTTCGCCAGCTGGCGTAATAGCGAAGAGGCCCGCACCGATCGCCCTTCC
CAACAGTTGCGCAGCCTGAATGGCGAATGGCGCCTGATGCGGTATTTTCTCCTTACGCATCTGTGCGGTA
TTTCACACCGCATA
[142 nt withheld, positions 1835-1976]
C
[63 nt withheld, positions 1978-2040]
CCTTTGACGTTGGAGTCCACGTTCTTT
[37 nt withheld, positions 2068-2104]
ACCCTATCTCGGGCTATTCTTTTGATTTATAAGGGATTTTGCCGATTTCGGCCTATTGGTTAAAAAATGA
GCTGATTTAACAAAAATTTAACGCGAATTTTAACAAAATATTAACGTTTACAATTTTATGGTGCACTCTC
AGTACAATCTGCTCTGATGCCGCATAGTTAAGCCAGCCCCGACACCCGCCAACACCCGCTGACGCGCCCT
GACGGGCTTGTCTGCTCCCGGCATCCGCTTACAGACAAGCTGTGACCGTCTCCGGGAGCTGCATGTGTCA
GAGGTTTTCACCGTCATCACCGAAACGCGCGAGACGAAAGGGCCTCGTGATACGCCTATTTTTATAGGTT
AATGTCATGATAATAATGGTTTCTTAGACGTCAGGTGGCACTTTTCGGGGAAATGTGCGCGGAACCCCTA
TTTGTTTATTTTTCTAAATACATTCAAATATGTATCCGCTCATGAGACAATAACCCTGATAAATGCTTCA
ATAATATTGAAAAAGGAAGAGTATGAGTATTCAACATTTCCGTGTCGCCCTTATTCCCTTTTTTGCGGCA
TTTTGCCTTCCTGTTTTTGCTCACCCAGAAACGCTGGTGAAAGTAAAAGATGCTGAAGATCAGTTGGGTG
CACGAGTGGGTTACATCGAACTGGATCTCAACAGCGGTAAGATCCTTGAGAGTTTTCGCCCCGAAGAACG
TTTTCCAATGATGAGCACTTTTAAAGTTCTGCTATGTGGCGCGGTATTATCCCGTATTGACGCCGGGCAA
GAGCAACTCGGTCGCCGCATACACTATTCTCAGAATGACTTGGTTGAGTACTCACCAGTCACAGAAAAGC
ATCTTACGGATGGCATGACAGTAAGAGAATTATGCAGTGCTGCCATAACCATGAGTGATAACACTGCGGC
CAACTTACTTCTGACAACGATCGGAGGACCGAAGGAGCTAACCGCTTTTTTGCACAACATGGGGGATCAT
GTAACTCGCCTTGATCGTTGGGAACCGGAGCTGAATGAAGCCATACCAAACGACGAGCGTGACACCACGA
TGCCTGTAGCAATGGCAACAACGTTGCGCAAACTATTAACTGGCGAACTACTTACTCTAGCTTCCCGGCA
ACAATTAATAGACTGGATGGAGGCGGATAAAGTTGCAGGACCACTTCTGCGCTCGGCCCTTCCGGCTGGC
TGGTTTATTGCTGATAAATCTGGAGCCGGTGAGCGTGGGTCTCGCGGTATCATTGCAGCACTGGGGCCAG
ATGGTAAGCCCTCCCGTATCGTAGTTATCTACACGACGGGGAGTCAGGCAACTATGGATGAACGAAATAG
ACAGATCGCTGAGATAGGTGCCTCACTGATTAAGCATTGGTAACTGTCAGACCAAGTTTACTCATATATA
CTTTAGATTGATTTAAAACTTCATTTTTAATTTAAAAGGATCTAGGTGAAGATCCTTTTTGATAATCTCA
TGACCAAAATCCCTTAACGTGAGTTTTCGTTCCACTGAGCGTCAGACCCCGTAGAAAAGATCAAAGGATC
TTCTTGAGATCCTTTTTTTCTGCGCGTAATCTGCTGCTTGCAAACAAAAAAACCACCGCTACCAGCGGTG
GTTTGTTTGCCGGATCAAGAGCTACCAACTCTTTTTCCGAAGGTAACTGGCTTCAGCAGAGCGCAGATAC
CAAATACTGTCCTTCTAGTGTAGCCGTAGTTAGGCCACCACTTCAAGAACTCTGTAGCACCGCCTACATA
CCTCGCTCTGCTAATCCTGTTACCAGTGGCTGCTGCCAGTGGCGATAAGTCGTGTCTTACCGGGTTGGAC
TCAAGACGATAGTTACCGGATAAGGCGCAGCGGTCGGGCTGAACGGGGGGTTCGTGCACACAGCCCAGCT
TGGAGCGAACGACCTACACCGAACTGAGATACCTACAGCGTGAGCATTGAGAAAGCGCCACGCTTCCCGA
AGGGAGAAAGGCGGACAGGTATCCGGTAAGCGGCAGGGTCGGAACAGGAGAGCGCACGAGGGAGCTTCCA
GGGGGAAACGCCTGGTATCTTTATAGTCCTGTCGGGTTTCGCCACCTCTGACTTGAGCGTCGATTTTTGT
GATGCTCGTCAGGGGGGCGGAGCCTATGGAAAAACGCCAGCAACGCGGCCTTTTTACGGTTCCTGGCCTT
TTGCTGGCCTTTTGCTCACATGTTCTTTCCTGCGTTATCCCCTGATTCTGTGGATAACCGTATTACCGCC
TTTGAGTGAGCTGATACCGCTCGCCGCAGCCGAACGACCGAGCGCAGCGAGTCAGTGAGCGAGGAAGCGG
AAGAGCGCCCAATACGCAAACCGCCTCTCCCCGCGCGTTGGCCGATTCATTAATGCAGCTGGCACGACAG
GTTTCCCGACTGGAAAGCGGGCAGTGAGCGCAACGCAATTAATGTGAGTTAGCTCACTCATTAGGCACCC
CAGGCTTTACACTTTATGCTTCCGCGGCTCGTATGTTGTGTGGAATTGTGAGCGGATAACAATTTCACAC
AGGAAACAGCT
