>Addgene plasmid #51661 | HO-Poly-HO | addgene partial sequence | sequence record 81270 | M13-Rev 5'-CAGGAAACAGCTATGACC-3'
CCGATATCGCCGTGGCGGCCGCCAGCTGAAGCTTAATTATCCTGGGCACGAGTGAAACAAAGCTAAAACC
TTTATTTAGCATGGCCATTGAATGTAACAATTATATATATCGCAAGCACAAAAAATCAAGGAGAGAGAAC
TACCACTTTGTTCATGTGTACAATGTTCATTATCTCCATAAGCAAAAAAAAAAAAATAGAAAACATATGC
TATAAGGTTGATATTCTCACGAGTAAGCGGCACTTGCTACTTATTGACATTGCAGATTTTTGGCTACAGA
AATAGTATATTAGAGATTATAATTGCTAATCAAATCAAAATATAAAATTAGTAAACCAAACCATTTATAC
CCTTCCTTAGTAGTTATGGATTGTTTTTTAATGATATTTCTGCAAACCAAAGAAAGATTGTTATCCAGAT
AGAATTTAGTTTTGATATTCATTTTTTTGTTGAAGATTGAACGCCATATCTGGGCCTCATAATTCAAAAG
ACGGTGCCATTATCGGTAGCGTTTCGCATTGTACTGGATTTCAGAAATTTCACAGTTGATGAATCGAAAA
GAATGGTCTCATTGCAACACGTAAGGTTAAGATGTCCCTTTTTACCATTATAGGCAATAAATGAATCATA
AAACGACCGTATACTGGTGAAATAGTAGGGAGAACGAGTACCTGTAGTAAAAAGTATAAATCATAGTTAA
TCGGGCAATGTCCCTCGATCAAGGAGTATTGTGTCATGTTCGAGACAAACGCCAACATTTTTGTTTCTTT
TGGACAAATGTTGTTTGCATTTATGATCCGTTATATTTTGATCTAATGTAGAGTTGCACGTAGTTCTTAC
TGGCAAAGAAATCGATGCATACCAAAAAAGAATAAAGGTGATATTTGATCTTTACCGTTTAGTTCCAACG
TAAAATTGTGCCTTTGG
