>Addgene plasmid #51661 | HO-Poly-HO | addgene partial sequence | sequence record 81996 | T7 5'-TAATACGACTCACTATAGGG-3'
AGCGGCCGCATAGGCCACTGTAAGATTCCGCCACATTTTATACACTCTGGTCCTTTAACTGGCAAACCTT
CGGGCGTAATGCCCAATTTTTCGCCTTTGTCTTTTGCCTTTTTCACTTCACGTGCTTCTGGTACATACTT
GCAATTTATACAGTGATGACCGCTGAATTTGTATCTTCCATAGCATCTAGCACATACTCGATTTTTACCA
CTCCAATCTTTATAAAAATACTTGATTCCCTTTCTGGGACAAGCAACACAGTGTTTTAGATTCTTTTTTT
GTGATATTTTATGCTGTTCTCCCACACAGCAGCCTCGACATGATTTCACTTCTATTTTGTTGCCAAGCAA
GAAATTTTTATGGCCTTCTATCGTAAGCCCATATACAGTACTCTCACCCTGGAAATCATCCGTGAAGCTG
AAATATACGGGTTCCCTTTTTATAATTGGCGGAACTTCTCTTGTTTTGTGACCACTTCGACAATATGACA
AAACATTCTGTGAAGTTGTTCCCCCAGGAATTCGAGCTCGTTTAAACAGATCTGGCGCGCCTTAATTAAC
CCCGGGGATCCGTCGACCTGCAGCGTACGACGCCATTTTAAGTCCAAAGGCACAATTTTACGTTGGAACT
AAACGGTAAAGATCAAATATCACCTTTATTCTTTTTTGGTATGCATCGATTTCTTTGCCAGTAAGAACTA
CGTGCAACTCTACATTAGATCAAAATATAACGGATCATAAATGCAAACAACATTTGTCCAAAAGAAACAA
AAATGTTGGCGTTTGTCTCGAACATGACACAATACTCCTTGATCGAGGGACATTGCCCGATTAACTATGA
TTTATACTTT
